Addgene plasmid #139445: RRL.sin.cPPT.SFFV/Flag-E2-crimson.IRES-puro.WPRE (CG568)
Purpose: Lentiviral vector to ectopically express Flag-tagged E2-crimson from SFFV promoter
Depositing lab: Caroline Goujon. Depositing organization: CNRS, Delegation Occitanie Est. Publication: The interferon-inducible isoform of NCOA7 inhibits endosome-mediated viral entry. Doyle T, Moncorge O, Bonaventure B, Pollpeter D, Lussignol M, Tauziet M, Apolonia L, Catanese MT, Goujon C, Malim MH. Nat Microbiol. 2018 Dec;3(12):1369-1376. doi: 10.1038/s41564-018-0273-9. Epub 2018 Nov 26. PubMed 30478388.
Backbone
  Vector backbone: RRL.sin.cPPT.SFFV/IRES-puro.WPRE
  Backbone manufacturer: Goujon lab, PMID: 30478388
  Vector type: Mammalian Expression, Lentiviral
  Selectable markers: Puromycin
Growth in bacteria
  Bacterial resistance: Ampicillin, 100 μg/mL
  Growth temperature: 37°C
  Growth strain: NEB Stable
  Copy number: High Copy
Gene/Insert
  Gene/Insert name: FLAG-tag E2-crimson
  Species: Synthetic
  Insert size (bp): 699
  Promoter: SFFV
  Tag / fusion protein: FLAG (N terminal on insert)
  Cloning method: Restriction Enzyme; 5′ cloning site BamHI (unknown if destroyed); 3′ cloning site XhoI (unknown if destroyed)
Resource information
  A portion of this plasmid was derived from a plasmid made by: backbone described in PMID: 24048477
Terms and licenses: Academic/Nonprofit Terms; Industry Terms: Not Available to Industry
How to cite: RRL.sin.cPPT.SFFV/Flag-E2-crimson.IRES-puro.WPRE (CG568) was a gift from Caroline Goujon (Addgene plasmid # 139445 ; http://n2t.net/addgene:139445 ; RRID:Addgene_139445)
