[The description below was written by a language model from this plasmid's Addgene catalogue record and pLannotate feature annotations shown in this document.]
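Description:
RRL.sin.cPPT.SFFV/Flag-E2-crimson.IRES-puro.WPRE (CG568) is an 8,456-nt self-inactivating HIV-1-based lentiviral transfer vector for stable ectopic expression of a FLAG-tagged far-red fluorescent protein in mammalian cells. In bacteria it is maintained as a high-copy plasmid through a ColE1/pUC-type origin and selected with ampicillin via the bla gene. The backbone also carries an f1 origin, an SV40 origin, and remnants of a cloning vector (lac promoter/operator, lacZα and lacI fragments, T3 and T7 promoters).

The viral genome is transcribed in producer cells from an RSV enhancer/promoter fused to a truncated 5' LTR, an arrangement typical of Tat-independent, third-generation designs. Downstream lie the Ψ packaging signal extending into a gag fragment, the RRE for Rev-dependent nuclear export of the genomic RNA, and the cPPT/CTS, which improves transduction efficiency. The ΔU3 3' LTR removes viral promoter activity after integration, so payload expression depends on the internal spleen focus-forming virus (SFFV) LTR promoter; an SV40 polyadenylation signal follows the 3' LTR.

The SFFV promoter drives a bicistronic transcript. The first cistron is a synthetic 699-bp insert, cloned between BamHI and XhoI, encoding mammalian codon-optimized E2-Crimson, a noncytotoxic tetrameric DsRed variant, with an N-terminal FLAG tag. The FLAG tag is not annotated separately in the feature table. An EMCV IRES then directs translation of puromycin N-acetyltransferase, linking drug selection to transgene expression, and a WPRE enhances transcript levels. The stated purpose is simply ectopic expression of Flag-E2-Crimson. The record does not specify its experimental role further, though such a construct naturally serves to mark transduced cells or as a matched control for other inserts in the same backbone.
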