Features (pLannotate 1.2.2; 27 found; start..end, strand, type, name):
     26..130     +  promoter       AmpR promoter: bla
    131..991     +  CDS            AmpR: β-lactamase; bla; confers resistance to ampicillin, carbenicillin, and related antibiotics
   1162..1750    +  rep_origin     ori: high-copy-number ColE1/pMB1/pBR322/pUC origin of replication
   1933..2025    +  CDS            lacI (fragment): lac repressor; lacI; The lac repressor binds to the lac operator to inhibit transcription in E. coli. This inhibition can be relieved by adding lactose or isopropyl-β-D-thiogalactopyranoside (IPTG).
   2038..2059    +  protein_bind   CAP binding site: CAP binding activates transcription in the presence of cAMP. E. coli catabolite activator protein
   2074..2104    +  promoter       lac promoter: promoter for the E. coli lac operon
   2112..2128    +  protein_bind   lac operator: The lac repressor binds to the lac operator to inhibit transcription in E. coli. This inhibition can be relieved by adding lactose or isopropyl-β-D-thiogalactopyranoside (IPTG). lac repressor encoded by lacI
   2173..2191    +  promoter       T3 promoter: promoter for bacteriophage T3 RNA polymerase
   2219..2445    +  promoter       RSV promoter: Rous sarcoma virus enhancer/promoter
   2446..2626    +  LTR            5' LTR (truncated): truncated 5' long terminal repeat (LTR) from HIV-1
   2673..2798    +  misc_feature   HIV-1 Ψ: packaging signal of human immunodeficiency virus type 1
   2782..3120    +  CDS            HIV-1 gag (fragment): gag protein from human immunodeficiency virus 1; gag
   3291..3524    +  misc_feature   RRE: The Rev response element (RRE) of HIV-1 allows for Rev-dependent mRNA export from the nucleus to the cytoplasm.
   3901..4001    +  CDS            Rev (fragment): human immunodeficiency virus 1 (HIV-1) Rev protein; rev; enhances nuclear export of unspliced and incompletely spliced viral mRNAs
   4020..4137    +  misc_feature   cPPT/CTS: central polypurine tract and central termination sequence of HIV-1
   4184..4591    +  promoter       SFFV promoter: spleen focus-forming virus long terminal repeat (LTR) promoter
   4638..5312    +  CDS            E2-Crimson: far-red noncytotoxic tetrameric variant of DsRed fluorescent protein (Strack et al., 2009) mammalian codon-optimized
   5434..5896    +  misc_feature   IRES: internal ribosome entry site (IRES) of the encephalomyocarditis virus (EMCV)
   5910..6509    +  CDS            PuroR: puromycin N-acetyltransferase; pac from Streptomyces alboniger; confers resistance to puromycin
   6518..7106    +  misc_feature   WPRE: woodchuck hepatitis virus posttranscriptional regulatory element
   7123..7191    +  CDS            nef (fragment): NEF_HV1Z2 - Experimental evidence at protein level: Swiss-Prot protein existence level 1. Extracellular Nef protein targets CD4(+) T-lymphocytes for apoptosis by interacting with CXCR4 surface receptors. From Human immunodeficiency virus type 1 group M subtype D (isolate Z2/CDC-Z34) (HIV-1).
   7193..7426    +  LTR            3' LTR (ΔU3): self-inactivating 3' long terminal repeat (LTR) from HIV-1
   7498..7619    +  polyA_signal   SV40 poly(A) signal: SV40 polyadenylation signal
   7659..7794    +  rep_origin     SV40 ori: SV40 origin of replication
   7815..7833    -  promoter       T7 promoter: promoter for bacteriophage T7 RNA polymerase
   7841..7996    +  CDS            lacZα (fragment): LacZα fragment of β-galactosidase; lacZ fragment
   8001..8429    +  rep_origin     f1 ori (sequence partly withheld): f1 bacteriophage origin of replication; arrow indicates direction of (+) strand synthesis
>Addgene plasmid #139445 | RRL.sin.cPPT.SFFV/Flag-E2-crimson.IRES-puro.WPRE (CG568) | addgene full sequence | sequence record 308465 | Addgene NGS Result
AGGTGGCACTTTTCGGGGAAATGTGCGCGGAACCCCTATTTGTTTATTTTTCTAAATACATTCAAATATG
TATCCGCTCATGAGACAATAACCCTGATAAATGCTTCAATAATATTGAAAAAGGAAGAGTATGAGTATTC
AACATTTCCGTGTCGCCCTTATTCCCTTTTTTGCGGCATTTTGCCTTCCTGTTTTTGCTCACCCAGAAAC
GCTGGTGAAAGTAAAAGATGCTGAAGATCAGTTGGGTGCACGAGTGGGTTACATCGAACTGGATCTCAAC
AGCGGTAAGATCCTTGAGAGTTTTCGCCCCGAAGAACGTTTTCCAATGATGAGCACTTTTAAAGTTCTGC
TATGTGGCGCGGTATTATCCCGTATTGACGCCGGGCAAGAGCAACTCGGTCGCCGCATACACTATTCTCA
GAATGACTTGGTTGAGTACTCACCAGTCACAGAAAAGCATCTTACGGATGGCATGACAGTAAGAGAATTA
TGCAGTGCTGCCATAACCATGAGTGATAACACTGCGGCCAACTTACTTCTGACAACGATCGGAGGACCGA
AGGAGCTAACCGCTTTTTTGCACAACATGGGGGATCATGTAACTCGCCTTGATCGTTGGGAACCGGAGCT
GAATGAAGCCATACCAAACGACGAGCGTGACACCACGATGCCTGTAGCAATGGCAACAACGTTGCGCAAA
CTATTAACTGGCGAACTACTTACTCTAGCTTCCCGGCAACAATTAATAGACTGGATGGAGGCGGATAAAG
TTGCAGGACCACTTCTGCGCTCGGCCCTTCCGGCTGGCTGGTTTATTGCTGATAAATCTGGAGCCGGTGA
GCGTGGGTCTCGCGGTATCATTGCAGCACTGGGGCCAGATGGTAAGCCCTCCCGTATCGTAGTTATCTAC
ACGACGGGGAGTCAGGCAACTATGGATGAACGAAATAGACAGATCGCTGAGATAGGTGCCTCACTGATTA
AGCATTGGTAACTGTCAGACCAAGTTTACTCATATATACTTTAGATTGATTTAAAACTTCATTTTTAATT
TAAAAGGATCTAGGTGAAGATCCTTTTTGATAATCTCATGACCAAAATCCCTTAACGTGAGTTTTCGTTC
CACTGAGCGTCAGACCCCGTAGAAAAGATCAAAGGATCTTCTTGAGATCCTTTTTTTCTGCGCGTAATCT
GCTGCTTGCAAACAAAAAAACCACCGCTACCAGCGGTGGTTTGTTTGCCGGATCAAGAGCTACCAACTCT
TTTTCCGAAGGTAACTGGCTTCAGCAGAGCGCAGATACCAAATACTGTTCTTCTAGTGTAGCCGTAGTTA
GGCCACCACTTCAAGAACTCTGTAGCACCGCCTACATACCTCGCTCTGCTAATCCTGTTACCAGTGGCTG
CTGCCAGTGGCGATAAGTCGTGTCTTACCGGGTTGGACTCAAGACGATAGTTACCGGATAAGGCGCAGCG
GTCGGGCTGAACGGGGGGTTCGTGCACACAGCCCAGCTTGGAGCGAACGACCTACACCGAACTGAGATAC
CTACAGCGTGAGCTATGAGAAAGCGCCACGCTTCCCGAAGGGAGAAAGGCGGACAGGTATCCGGTAAGCG
GCAGGGTCGGAACAGGAGAGCGCACGAGGGAGCTTCCAGGGGGAAACGCCTGGTATCTTTATAGTCCTGT
CGGGTTTCGCCACCTCTGACTTGAGCGTCGATTTTTGTGATGCTCGTCAGGGGGGCGGAGCCTATGGAAA
AACGCCAGCAACGCGGCCTTTTTACGGTTCCTGGCCTTTTGCTGGCCTTTTGCTCACATGTTCTTTCCTG
CGTTATCCCCTGATTCTGTGGATAACCGTATTACCGCCTTTGAGTGAGCTGATACCGCTCGCCGCAGCCG
AACGACCGAGCGCAGCGAGTCAGTGAGCGAGGAAGCGGAAGAGCGCCCAATACGCAAACCGCCTCTCCCC
GCGCGTTGGCCGATTCATTAATGCAGCTGGCACGACAGGTTTCCCGACTGGAAAGCGGGCAGTGAGCGCA
ACGCAATTAATGTGAGTTAGCTCACTCATTAGGCACCCCAGGCTTTACACTTTATGCTTCCGGCTCGTAT
GTTGTGTGGAATTGTGAGCGGATAACAATTTCACACAGGAAACAGCTATGACCATGATTACGCCAAGCGC
GCAATTAACCCTCACTAAAGGGAACAAAAGCTGGAGCTGCAAGCTTAATGTAGTCTTATGCAATACTCTT
GTAGTCTTGCAACATGGTAACGATGAGTTAGCAACATGCCTTACAAGGAGAGAAAAAGCACCGTGCATGC
CGATTGGTGGAAGTAAGGTGGTACGATCGTGCCTTATTAGGAAGGCAACAGACGGGTCTGACATGGATTG
GACGAACCACTGAATTGCCGCATTGCAGAGATATTGTATTTAAGTGCCTAGCTCGATACATAAACGGGTC
TCTCTGGTTAGACCAGATCTGAGCCTGGGAGCTCTCTGGCTAACTAGGGAACCCACTGCTTAAGCCTCAA
TAAAGCTTGCCTTGAGTGCTTCAAGTAGTGTGTGCCCGTCTGTTGTGTGACTCTGGTAACTAGAGATCCC
TCAGACCCTTTTAGTCAGTGTGGAAAATCTCTAGCAGTGGCGCCCGAACAGGGACTTGAAAGCGAAAGGG
AAACCAGAGGAGCTCTCTCGACGCAGGACTCGGCTTGCTGAAGCGCGCACGGCAAGAGGCGAGGGGCGGC
GACTGGTGAGTACGCCAAAAATTTTGACTAGCGGAGGCTAGAAGGAGAGAGATGGGTGCGAGAGCGTCAG
TATTAAGCGGGGGAGAATTAGATCGCGATGGGAAAAAATTCGGTTAAGGCCAGGGGGAAAGAAAAAATAT
AAATTAAAACATATAGTATGGGCAAGCAGGGAGCTAGAACGATTCGCAGTTAATCCTGGCCTGTTAGAAA
CATCAGAAGGCTGTAGACAAATACTGGGACAGCTACAACCATCCCTTCAGACAGGATCAGAAGAACTTAG
ATCATTATATAATACAGTAGCAACCCTCTATTGTGTGCATCAAAGGATAGAGATAAAAGACACCAAGGAA
GCTTTAGACAAGATAGAGGAAGAGCAAAACAAAAGTAAGACCACCGCACAGCAAGGGGCCGCTGATCTTC
AGACCTGGAGGAGGAGATATGAGGGACAATTGGAGAAGTGAATTATATAAATATAAAGTAGTAAAAATTG
AACCATTAGGAGTAGCACCCACCAAGGCAAAGAGAAGAGTGGTGCAGAGAGAAAAAAGAGCAGTGGGAAT
AGGAGCTTTGTTCCTTGGGTTCTTGGGAGCAGCAGGAAGCACTATGGGCGCAGCGTCAATGACGCTGACG
GTACAGGCCAGACAATTATTGTCTGGTATAGTGCAGCAGCAGAACAATTTGCTGAGGGCTATTGAGGCGC
AACAGCATCTGTTGCAACTCACAGTCTGGGGCATCAAGCAGCTCCAGGCAAGAATCCTGGCTGTGGAAAG
ATACCTAAAGGATCAACAGCTCCTGGGGATTTGGGGTTGCTCTGGAAAACTCATTTGCACCACTGCTGTG
CCTTGGAATGCTAGTTGGAGTAATAAATCTCTGGAACAGATTTGGAATCACACGACCTGGATGGAGTGGG
ACAGAGAAATTAACAATTACACAAGCTTAATACACTCCTTAATTGAAGAATCGCAAAACCAGCAAGAAAA
GAATGAACAAGAATTATTGGAATTAGATAAATGGGCAAGTTTGTGGAATTGGTTTAACATAACAAATTGG
CTGTGGTATATAAAATTATTCATAATGATAGTAGGAGGCTTGGTAGGTTTAAGAATAGTTTTTGCTGTAC
TTTCTATAGTGAATAGAGTTAGGCAGGGATATTCACCATTATCGTTTCAGACCCACCTCCCAACCCCGAG
GGGACCCGACAGGCCCGAAGGAATAGAAGAAGAAGGTGGAGAGAGAGACAGAGACAGATCCATTCGATTA
GTGAACGGATCTCGACGGTATCGGTTAACTTTTAAAAGAAAAGGGGGGATTGGGGGGTACAGTGCAGGGG
AAAGAATAGTAGACATAATAGCAACAGACATACAAACTAAAGAATTACAAAAACAAATTACAAAAATTCA
AAATTTTATCGATAATGAAAGACCCCACCTGTAGGTTTGGCAAGCTAGCTGCAGTAACGCCATTTTGCAA
GGCATGGAAAAATACCAAACCAAGAATAGAGAAGTTCAGATCAAGGGCGGGTACATGAAAATAGCTAACG
TTGGGCCAAACAGGATATCTGCGGTGAGCAGTTTCGGCCCCGGCCCGGGGCCAAGAACAGATGGTCACCG
CAGTTTCGGCCCCGGCCCGAGGCCAAGAACAGATGGTCCCCAGATATGGCCCAACCCTCAGCAGTTTCTT
AAGACCCATCAGATGTTTCCAGGCTCCCCCAAGGACCTGAAATGACCCTGCGCCTTATTTGAATTAACCA
ATCAGCCTGCTTCTCGCTTCTGTTCGCGCGCTTCTGCTTCCCGAGCTCTATAAAAGAGCTCACAACCCCT
CACTCGGCGCGCCAGTCCTCCGACAGACTGAGTCGCCCGGGGGGCGGCCGCACCGGTGGATCCATGGACT
ACAAAGACGACGACAAAGATAGCACTGAGAACGTCATCAAGCCCTTCATGCGCTTCAAGGTGCACATGGA
GGGCTCCGTGAACGGCCACGAGTTCGAGATCGAGGGCGTGGGCGAGGGCAAGCCCTACGAGGGCACCCAG
ACCGCCAAGCTGCAAGTGACCAAGGGCGGCCCCCTGCCCTTCGCCTGGGACATCCTGTCCCCCCAGTTCT
TCTACGGCTCCAAGGCGTACATCAAGCACCCCGCCGACATCCCCGACTACCTCAAGCAGTCCTTCCCCGA
GGGCTTCAAGTGGGAGCGCGTGATGAACTTCGAGGACGGCGGCGTGGTGACCGTGACCCAGGACTCCTCC
CTGCAGGACGGCACCCTCATCTACCACGTGAAGTTCATCGGCGTGAACTTCCCCTCCGACGGCCCCGTAA
TGCAGAAGAAGACTCTGGGCTGGGAGCCCTCCACTGAGCGCAACTACCCCCGCGACGGCGTGCTGAAGGG
CGAGAACCACATGGCGCTGAAGCTGAAGGGCGGCGGCCACTACCTGTGTGAGTTCAAGTCCATCTACATG
GCCAAGAAGCCCGTGAAGCTGCCCGGCTACCACTACGTGGACTACAAGCTCGACATCACCTCCCACAACG
AGGACTACACCGTGGTGGAGCAGTACGAGCGCGCCGAGGCCCGCCACCACCTGTTCCAGTAGCTCGAGGT
TAACGAATTCCGCCCCCCCCCCCTAACGTTACTGGCCGAAGCCGCTTGGAATAAGGCCGGTGTGCGTTTG
TCTATATGTTATTTTCCACCATATTGCCGTCTTTTGGCAATGTGAGGGCCCGGAAACCTGGCCCTGTCTT
CTTGACGAGCATTCCTAGGGGTCTTTCCCCTCTCGCCAAAGGAATGCAAGGTCTGTTGAATGTCGTGAAG
GAAGCAGTTCCTCTGGAAGCTTCTTGAAGACAAACAACGTCTGTAGCGACCCTTTGCAGGCAGCGGAACC
CCCCACCTGGCGACAGGTGCCTCTGCGGCCAAAAGCCACGTGTATAAGATACACCTGCAAAGGCGGCACA
ACCCCAGTGCCACGTTGTGAGTTGGATAGTTGTGGAAAGAGTCAAATGGCTCTCCTCAAGCGTATTCAAC
AAGGGGCTGAAGGATGCCCAGAAGGTACCCCATTGTATGGGATCTGATCTGGGGCCTCGGTGCACATGCT
TTACATGTGTTTAGTCGAGGTTAAAAAAACGTCTAGGCCCCCCGAACCACGGGGACGTGGTTTTCCTTTG
AAAAACACGATGATAATATGGCCACAACCATGACCGAGTACAAGCCCACGGTGCGCCTCGCCACCCGCGA
CGACGTCCCCCGGGCCGTACGCACCCTCGCCGCCGCGTTCGCCGACTACCCCGCCACGCGCCACACCGTT
GACCCGGACCGCCACATCGAGCGGGTCACCGAGCTGCAAGAACTCTTCCTCACGCGCGTCGGGCTCGACA
TCGGCAAGGTGTGGGTCGCGGACGACGGCGCCGCGGTGGCGGTCTGGACCACGCCGGAGAGCGTCGAAGC
GGGGGCGGTGTTCGCCGAGATCGGCCCGCGCATGGCCGAGTTGAGCGGTTCCCGGCTGGCCGCGCAGCAA
CAGATGGAAGGCCTCCTGGCGCCGCACCGGCCCAAGGAGCCCGCGTGGTTCCTGGCCACCGTCGGCGTCT
CGCCCGACCACCAGGGCAAGGGTCTGGGCAGCGCCGTCGTGCTCCCCGGAGTGGAGGCGGCCGAGCGCGC
CGGGGTGCCCGCCTTCCTGGAGACCTCCGCGCCCCGCAACCTCCCCTTCTACGAGCGGCTCGGCTTCACC
GTCACCGCCGACGTCGAGGTGCCCGAAGGACCGCGCACCTGGTGCATGACCCGCAAGCCCGGTGCCTGAA
TGTCGACAATCAACCTCTGGATTACAAAATTTGTGAAAGATTGACTGGTATTCTTAACTATGTTGCTCCT
TTTACGCTATGTGGATACGCTGCTTTAATGCCTTTGTATCATGCTATTGCTTCCCGTATGGCTTTCATTT
TCTCCTCCTTGTATAAATCCTGGTTGCTGTCTCTTTATGAGGAGTTGTGGCCCGTTGTCAGGCAACGTGG
CGTGGTGTGCACTGTGTTTGCTGACGCAACCCCCACTGGTTGGGGCATTGCCACCACCTGTCAGCTCCTT
TCCGGGACTTTCGCTTTCCCCCTCCCTATTGCCACGGCGGAACTCATCGCCGCCTGCCTTGCCCGCTGCT
GGACAGGGGCTCGGCTGTTGGGCACTGACAATTCCGTGGTGTTGTCGGGGAAGCTGACGTCCTTTCCATG
GCTGCTCGCCTGTGTTGCCACCTGGATTCTGCGCGGGACGTCCTTCTGCTACGTCCCTTCGGCCCTCAAT
CCAGCGGACCTTCCTTCCCGCGGCCTGCTGCCGGCTCTGCGGCCTCTTCCGCGTCTTCGCCTTCGCCCTC
AGACGAGTCGGATCTCCCTTTGGGCCGCCTCCCCGCCTGGAATTCGAGCTCGGTACCTTTAAGACCAATG
ACTTACAAGGCAGCTGTAGATCTTAGCCACTTTTTAAAAGAAAAGGGGGGACTGGAAGGGCTAATTCACT
CCCAACGAAGACAAGATCTGCTTTTTGCTTGTACTGGGTCTCTCTGGTTAGACCAGATCTGAGCCTGGGA
GCTCTCTGGCTAACTAGGGAACCCACTGCTTAAGCCTCAATAAAGCTTGCCTTGAGTGCTTCAAGTAGTG
TGTGCCCGTCTGTTGTGTGACTCTGGTAACTAGAGATCCCTCAGACCCTTTTAGTCAGTGTGGAAAATCT
CTAGCAGTAGTAGTTCATGTCATCTTATTATTCAGTATTTATAACTTGCAAAGAAATGAATATCAGAGAG
TGAGAGGAACTTGTTTATTGCAGCTTATAATGGTTACAAATAAAGCAATAGCATCACAAATTTCACAAAT
AAAGCATTTTTTTCACTGCATTCTAGTTGTGGTTTGTCCAAACTCATCAATGTATCTTATCATGTCTGGC
TCTAGCTATCCCGCCCCTAACTCCGCCCATCCCGCCCCTAACTCCGCCCAGTTCCGCCCATTCTCCGCCC
CATGGCTGACTAATTTTTTTTATTTATGCAGAGGCCGAGGCCGCCTCGGCCTCTGAGCTATTCCAGAAGT
AGTGAGGAGGCTTTTTTGGAGGCCTAGGGACGTACCCAATTCGCCCTATAGTGAGTCGTATTACGCGCGC
TCACTGGCCGTCGTTTTACAACGTCGTGACTGGGAAAACCCTGGCGTTACCCAACTTAATCGCCTTGCAG
CACATCCCCCTTTCGCCAGCTGGCGTAATAGCGAAGAGGCCCGCACCGATCGCCCTTCCCAACAGTTGCG
CAGCCTGAATGGCGAATGGG
[124 nt withheld, positions 8001-8124]
C
[91 nt withheld, positions 8126-8216]
A
[49 nt withheld, positions 8218-8266]
CCTTTGACGTTGGAGTCCACGTTCTTT
[37 nt withheld, positions 8294-8330]
ACCCTATCTCGGTCTATTCTTTTGATTTATAAGGGATTTTGCCGATTTCGGCCTATTGGTTAAAAAATGA
GCTGATTTAACAAAAATTTAACGCGAATTTTAACAAAATATTAACGCTTACAATTT
